>Addgene plasmid #236264 | BtARR1 (1-378) | addgene full sequence | sequence record 472931 | Addgene NGS Result
GTTTGACAGCTTATCATCGACTGCACGGTGCACCAATGCTTCTGGCGTCAGGCAGCCATCGGAAGCTGTG
GTATGGCTGTGCAGGTCGTAAATCACTGCATAATTCGTGTCGCTCAAGGCGCACTCCCGTTCTGGATAAT
GTTTTTTGCGCCGACATCATAACGGTTCTGGCAAATATTCTGAAATGAGCTGTTGACAATTAATCATCCG
GCTCGTATAATGTGTGGAATTGTGAGCGGATAACAATTTCACACAGGAAACAGCGCCGCTGAGAAAAAGC
GAAGCGGCACTGCTCTTTAACAATTTATCAGACAATCTGTGTGGGCACTCGACCGGAATTATCGATTAAC
TTTATTATTAAAAATTAAAGAGGTATATATTAATGTATCGATTAAATAAGGAGGAATAAACCATGGGTAA
GGCCAATAAGCCGGCGCCAAACCACGTGATCTTTAAAAAGATCTCCCGTGATAAATCGGTGACCATCTAC
CTGGGGAAGAGAGATTACATAGACCACGTTGAACGAGTAGAGCCTGTGGATGGCGTCGTGCTGGTGGATC
CTGAGCTCGTGAAGGGCAAGAGAGTGTACGTGTCTCTGACGTGTGCCTTCCGCTACGGCCAGGAAGACAT
CGACGTGATGGGCCTCAGCTTCCGCAGGGACCTCTACTTCTCCCAGGTCCAGGTGTTCCCTCCCGTGGGG
GCCTCGGGCGCCACCACGAGGCTGCAGGAGAGCCTCATCAAGAAGCTGGGGGCCAACACCTACCCCTTCC
TGCTCACGTTTCCTGACTACTTGCCCTGTTCGGTGATGCTGCAGCCAGCTCCGCAAGATGTGGGCAAGAG
CTGTGGGGTCGACTTTGAGATCAAAGCATTCGCCACGCACAGCACAGATGTGGAAGAGGACAAAATTCCC
AAGAAGAGCTCCGTGCGTCTGCTGATCAGGAAGGTACAGCATGCGCCGCGGGATATGGGTCCCCAGCCCC
GAGCCGAGGCCTCCTGGCAGTTCTTCATGTCGGACAAGCCCCTGCGCCTCGCCGTCTCGCTCAGCAAAGA
GATCTATTACCACGGGGAACCCATTCCTGTGACCGTGGCCGTGACCAACAGCACAGAGAAGACAGTGAAG
AAGATTAAAGTGCTAGTGGAGCAAGTGACCAACGTGGTTCTCTACTCGAGTGATTATTACATCAAGACGG
TGGCTGCGGAGGAAGCACAGGAAAAAGTGCCGCCAAACAGCTCGCTGACCAAGACGCTGACGCTGGTGCC
CTTGCTGGCCAACAACCGTGAGAGAAGGGGCATCGCCCTGGATGGGAAAATCAAGCACGAGGACACGAAC
CTGGCCTCCAGCACCATCATAAAGGAGGGAATAGACAAGACCGTCATGGGGATACTAGTGTCTTACCAGA
TCAAGGTGAAGCTCACGGTGTCAGGACTTCTGGGAGAGCTGACATCCAGTGAAGTGGCGACTGAGGTGCC
GTTCCGCCTCATGCATCCCCAGCCAGAGGACCCAGATACCGCCAAGGAAAGTTTTCAGGATGAAAATTTT
GTTTTCGAATAGTTCGCGAGGCAAAATCTGAAAGATGCAGGAGAATATAAGGAAGAGAAGACAGACCAGG
AGGCGGCTATGGATGAGTGAAGAGGCGGCTCAGGACGTGGGATGCGGGGTCGCTAGCGCGGCCGCAAGCT
TGGCTGTTTTGGCGGATGAGAGAAGATTTTCAGCCTGATACAGATTAAATCAGAACGCAGAAGCGGTCTG
ATAAAACAGAATTTGCCTGGCGGCAGTAGCGCGGTGGTCCCACCTGACCCCATGCCGAACTCAGAAGTGA
AACGCCGTAGCGCCGATGGTAGTGTGGGGTCTCCCCATGCGAGAGTAGGGAACTGCCAGGCATCAAATAA
AACGAAAGGCTCAGTCGAAAGACTGGGCCTTTCGTTTTATCTGTTGTTTGTCGGTGAACGCTCTCCTGAG
TAGGACAAATCCGCCGGGAGCGGATTTGAACGTTGCGAAGCAACGGCCCGGAGGGTGGCGGGCAGGACGC
CCGCCATAAACTGCCAGGCATCAAATTAAGCAGAAGGCCATCCTGACGGATGGCCTTTTTGCGTTTCTAC
AAACTCTTTTGTTTATTTTTCTAAATACATTCAAATATGTATCCGCTCATGAGACAATAACCCTGATAAA
TGCTTCAATAATATTGAAAAAGGAAGAGTATGAGTATTCAACATTTCCGTGTCGCCCTTATTCCCTTTTT
TGCGGCATTTTGCCTTCCTGTTTTTGCTCACCCAGAAACGCTGGTGAAAGTAAAAGATGCTGAAGATCAG
TTGGGTGCACGAGTGGGTTACATCGAACTGGATCTCAACAGCGGTAAGATCCTTGAGAGTTTTCGCCCCG
AAGAACGTTTTCCAATGATGAGCACTTTTAAAGTTCTGCTATGTGGCGCGGTATTATCCCGTGTTGACGC
CGGGCAAGAGCAACTCGGTCGCCGCATACACTATTCTCAGAATGACTTGGTTGAGTACTCACCAGTCACA
GAAAAGCATCTTACGGATGGCATGACAGTAAGAGAATTATGCAGTGCTGCCATAACCATGAGTGATAACA
CTGCGGCCAACTTACTTCTGACAACGATCGGAGGACCGAAGGAGCTAACCGCTTTTTTGCACAACATGGG
GGATCATGTAACTCGCCTTGATCGTTGGGAACCGGAGCTGAATGAAGCCATACCAAACGACGAGCGTGAC
ACCACGATGCCTGTAGCAATGGCAACAACGTTGCGCAAACTATTAACTGGCGAACTACTTACTCTAGCTT
CCCGGCAACAATTAATAGACTGGATGGAGGCGGATAAAGTTGCAGGACCACTTCTGCGCTCGGCCCTTCC
GGCTGGCTGGTTTATTGCTGATAAATCTGGAGCCGGTGAGCGTGGGTCTCGCGGTATCATTGCAGCACTG
GGGCCAGATGGTAAGCCCTCCCGTATCGTAGTTATCTACACGACGGGGAGTCAGGCAACTATGGATGAAC
GAAATAGACAGATCGCTGAGATAGGTGCCTCACTGATTAAGCATTGGTAACTGTCAGACCAAGTTTACTC
ATATATACTTTAGATTGATTTAAAACTTCATTTTTAATTTAAAAGGATCTAGGTGAAGATCCTTTTTGAT
AATCTCATGACCAAAATCCCTTAACGTGAGTTTTCGTTCCACTGAGCGTCAGACCCCGTAGAAAAGATCA
AAGGATCTTCTTGAGATCCTTTTTTTCTGCGCGTAATCTGCTGCTTGCAAACAAAAAAACCACCGCTACC
AGCGGTGGTTTGTTTGCCGGATCAAGAGCTACCAACTCTTTTTCCGAAGGTAACTGGCTTCAGCAGAGCG
CAGATACCAAATACTGTCCTTCTAGTGTAGCCGTAGTTAGGCCACCACTTCAAGAACTCTGTAGCACCGC
CTACATACCTCGCTCTGCTAATCCTGTTACCAGTGGCTGCTGCCAGTGGCGATAAGTCGTGTCTTACCGG
GTTGGACTCAAGACGATAGTTACCGGATAAGGCGCAGCGGTCGGGCTGAACGGGGGGTTCGTGCACACAG
CCCAGCTTGGAGCGAACGACCTACACCGAACTGAGATACCTACAGCGTGAGCTATGAGAAAGCGCCACGC
TTCCCGAAGGGAGAAAGGCGGACAGGTATCCGGTAAGCGGCAGGGTCGGAACAGGAGAGCGCACGAGGGA
GCTTCCAGGGGGAAACGCCTGGTATCTTTATAGTCCTGTCGGGTTTCGCCACCTCTGACTTGAGCGTCGA
TTTTTGTGATGCTCGTCAGGGGGGCGGAGCCTATGGAAAAACGCCAGCAACGCGGCCTTTTTACGGTTCC
TGGCCTTTTGCTGGCCTTTTGCTCACATGTTCTTTCCTGCGTTATCCCCTGATTCTGTGGATAACCGTAT
TACCGCCTTTGAGTGAGCTGATACCGCTCGCCGCAGCCGAACGACCGAGCGCAGCGAGTCAGTGAGCGAG
GAAGCGGAAGAGCGCCTGATGCGGTATTTTCTCCTTACGCATCTGTGCGGTATTTCACACCGCATATGGT
GCACTCTCAGTACAATCTGCTCTGATGCCGCATAGTTAAGCCAGTATACACTCCGCTATCGCTACGTGAC
TGGGTCATGGCTGCGCCCCGACACCCGCCAACACCCGCTGACGCGCCCTGACGGGCTTGTCTGCTCCCGG
CATCCGCTTACAGACAAGCTGTGACCGTCTCCGGGAGCTGCATGTGTCAGAGGTTTTCACCGTCATCACC
GAAACGCGCGAGGCAGCAGATCAATTCGCGCGCGAAGGCGAAGCGGCATGCATTTACGTTGACACCATCG
AATGGTGCAAAACCTTTCGCGGTATGGCATGATAGCGCCCGGAAGAGAGTCAATTCAGGGTGGTGAATGT
GAAACCAGTAACGTTATACGATGTCGCAGAGTATGCCGGTGTCTCTTATCAGACCGTTTCCCGCGTGGTG
AACCAGGCCAGCCACGTTTCTGCGAAAACGCGGGAAAAAGTGGAAGCGGCGATGGCGGAGCTGAATTACA
TTCCCAACCGCGTGGCACAACAACTGGCGGGCAAACAGTCGTTGCTGATTGGCGTTGCCACCTCCAGTCT
GGCCCTGCACGCGCCGTCGCAAATTGTCGCGGCGATTAAATCTCGCGCCGATCAACTGGGTGCCAGCGTG
GTGGTGTCGATGGTAGAACGAAGCGGCGTCGAAGCCTGTAAAGCGGCGGTGCACAATCTTCTCGCGCAAC
GCGTCAGTGGGCTGATCATTAACTATCCGCTGGATGACCAGGATGCCATTGCTGTGGAAGCTGCCTGCAC
TAATGTTCCGGCGTTATTTCTTGATGTCTCTGACCAGACACCCATCAACAGTATTATTTTCTCCCATGAA
GACGGTACGCGACTGGGCGTGGAGCATCTGGTCGCATTGGGTCACCAGCAAATCGCGCTGTTAGCGGGCC
CATTAAGTTCTGTCTCGGCGCGTCTGCGTCTGGCTGGCTGGCATAAATATCTCACTCGCAATCAAATTCA
GCCGATAGCGGAACGGGAAGGCGACTGGAGTGCCATGTCCGGTTTTCAACAAACCATGCAAATGCTGAAT
GAGGGCATCGTTCCCACTGCGATGCTGGTTGCCAACGATCAGATGGCGCTGGGCGCAATGCGCGCCATTA
CCGAGTCCGGGCTGCGCGTTGGTGCGGATATCTCGGTAGTGGGATACGACGATACCGAAGACAGCTCATG
TTATATCCCGCCGTTAACCACCATCAAACAGGATTTTCGCCTGCTGGGGCAAACCAGCGTGGACCGCTTG
CTGCAACTCTCTCAGGGCCAGGCGGTGAAGGGCAATCAGCTGTTGCCCGTCTCACTGGTGAAAAGAAAAA
CCACCCTGGCGCCCAATACGCAAACCGCCTCTCCCCGCGCGTTGGCCGATTCATTAATGCAGCTGGCACG
ACAGGTTTCCCGACTGGAAAGCGGGCAGTGAGCGCAACGCAATTAATGTAAGTTAGCGCGAATTGATCTG
Features (pLannotate 1.2.2; 17 found; start..end, strand, type, name):
      3..20      +  promoter       tet promoter (fragment): E. coli promoter for tetracycline efflux protein gene
     16..117     -  CDS            yciV (fragment): RNAAM_ECOLI - Also known as trpH From Escherichia coli (strain K12).
    193..222     +  promoter       trc promoter: strong E. coli promoter; hybrid between the trp and lac UV5 promoters
    230..246     +  protein_bind   lac operator: The lac repressor binds to the lac operator to inhibit transcription in E. coli. This inhibition can be relieved by adding lactose or isopropyl-β-D-thiogalactopyranoside (IPTG). lac repressor encoded by lacI
    263..332     +  misc_feature   rrnG antiterminator: antiterminator from the E. coli rrnG leader region (Berg et al., 1989)
    383..409     +  CDS            minicistron: synthetic cistron containing a ribosome binding site (Shine-Dalgarno sequence), for enhancing the bacterial expression of a downstream cistron (Schoner, 1997) This first cistron should terminate 3 bp upstream of the ATG for the second cistron.
    419..1627    +  CDS            SAG: ARRS_BOVIN - Experimental evidence at protein level: Swiss-Prot protein existence level 1. Binds to photoactivated, phosphorylated RHO and terminates RHO signaling via G-proteins by competing with G-proteins for the same binding site on RHO (PubMed:8003967, PubMed:25205354). May play a role in preventing light-dependent degeneration of retinal photoreceptor cells (By similarity). From Bos taurus (Bovine).
   1765..1880    +  ncRNA          5S rRNA: Accession: RF00001 - 5S ribosomal RNA
   1884..1970    +  terminator     rrnB T1 terminator: Escherichia coli rrnB; transcription terminator T1 from the E. coli rrnB gene
   2062..2089    +  terminator     rrnB T2 terminator: transcription terminator T2 from the E. coli rrnB gene
   2108..2199    +  promoter       AmpR promoter: bla
   2200..3060    +  CDS            AmpR: β-lactamase; bla; confers resistance to ampicillin, carbenicillin, and related antibiotics
   3231..3819    +  rep_origin     ori: high-copy-number ColE1/pMB1/pBR322/pUC origin of replication
   4005..4145    -  misc_feature   bom: basis of mobility region from pBR322
   4247..4287    -  CDS            rop (fragment): Rop protein, which maintains plasmids at low copy number; rop
   4331..4408    +  promoter       lacIq promoter: lacI (mutant); In the lacIq allele, a single base change in the promoter boosts expression of the lacI gene about 10-fold.
   4409..5491    +  CDS            lacI: lac repressor; lacI; The lac repressor binds to the lac operator to inhibit transcription in E. coli. This inhibition can be relieved by adding lactose or isopropyl-β-D-thiogalactopyranoside (IPTG).
