[The description below was written by a language model from this plasmid's Addgene catalogue record and pLannotate feature annotations shown in this document.]
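Description:
BtARR1 (1-378) is a bacterial expression plasmid built on the pTrcHisB backbone for producing a C-terminally truncated, untagged bovine arrestin-1 (visual arrestin, SAG gene) in E. coli. It is propagated as a high-copy plasmid from a ColE1/pMB1-type origin and selected with ampicillin through the β-lactamase gene. A pBR322 bom region and a remnant of rop are also annotated. The sequenced plasmid is about 5.5 kb.

The arrestin coding sequence was inserted between the NcoI and HindIII sites, which removes the vector's His tag so the protein is made without an affinity handle. Glu379 is replaced by a stop codon, ending translation after residue 378, and a GGT codon has been added directly after the start ATG. The annotated SAG feature spans about 1.2 kb, longer than 378 codons, so sequence beyond the engineered stop apparently remains in the insert.

The catalogue lists the promoter as lac, whereas the feature table identifies the trc promoter, a strong trp/lac UV5 hybrid, followed by a lac operator. Repression comes from a plasmid-borne lacI gene driven by the lacIq promoter, so expression is IPTG-inducible independently of the host's repressor level. Between the operator and the insert lie the rrnG antiterminator and a short minicistron with its own ribosome binding site, which enhances translation of the downstream reading frame. The rrnB T1 and T2 terminators, preceded by a 5S rRNA segment, end the transcript.

The plasmid is intended for expression and purification of untagged arrestin-1 (1-378). The record does not describe the functional consequences of the truncation.
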