Addgene plasmid #236264: BtARR1 (1-378)
Purpose: Bacterial expression of bovine arrestin-1 (1-378) E379Stop
Depositing lab: Vsevolod Gurevich. Depositing organization: Vanderbilt University. Publication: Expression of Untagged Arrestins in E. coli and Their Purification. Vishnivetskiy SA, Zhan X, Gurevich VV. Curr Protoc. 2023 Sep;3(9):e832. doi: 10.1002/cpz1.832. PubMed 37671938.
Backbone
  Vector backbone: pTrcHisB
  Backbone manufacturer: ThermoFisher
  Backbone size w/o insert (bp): 4400
  Vector type: Bacterial Expression
Growth in bacteria
  Bacterial resistance: Ampicillin, 100 μg/mL
  Growth temperature: 30°C
  Growth strain: DH5alpha
  Copy number: High Copy
Gene/Insert
  Gene/Insert name: arrestin-1 (alt names: visual arrestin; clone eVT4)
  Species: B. taurus (bovine)
  Mutation: (1-378) E379Stop, inserted GGT codon after starting ATG
  Entrez Gene: SAG (a.k.a. S-AG)
  Promoter: lac
  Cloning method: Restriction Enzyme; 5′ cloning site NcoI (unknown if destroyed); 3′ cloning site HindIII (unknown if destroyed)
  Sequencing primers: 5′ M13_pUC_rev_primer
Terms and licenses: Academic/Nonprofit Terms; Industry Terms: Not Available to Industry
Depositor comments: The arrestin coding sequence was cloned into the pTrcHisB vector between NcoI and HindIII sites, removing the His tag.
How to cite: BtARR1 (1-378) was a gift from Vsevolod Gurevich (Addgene plasmid # 236264 ; http://n2t.net/addgene:236264 ; RRID:Addgene_236264)
